>Addgene plasmid #230512 | AiP15294 - pAAV-AiE0219h_3xC2-minBG-SYFP2-WPRE3-BGHpA (Alias: CN5294) | addgene full sequence | sequence record 470789 | Addgene NGS Result
CCTGCAGGCAGCTGCGCGCTCGCTCGCTCACTGAGGCCGCCCGGGCGTCGGGCGACCTTTGGTCGCCCGG
CCTCAGTGAGCGAGCGAGCGCGCAGAGAGGGAGTGGCCAACTCCATCACTAGGGGTTCCTGCGGCCGCAC
GCGTCAGCAGCTCAGCCTGGGAGGTTGGCCCGGGGGCTGACCAAGCACAAAATAGAAAAGCCACTAATAA
GATCCAGCTGGAACAAATAGCCTCTATTTATTTTAGGAAACTACAGCAGCTCAGCCTGGGAGGTTGGCCC
GGGGGCTGACCAAGCACAAAATAGAAAAGCCACTAATAAGATCCAGCTGGAACAAATAGCCTCTATTTAT
TTTAGGAAACTACAGCAGCTCAGCCTGGGAGGTTGGCCCGGGGGCTGACCAAGCACAAAATAGAAAAGCC
ACTAATAAGATCCAGCTGGAACAAATAGCCTCTATTTATTTTAGGAAACTAGAGCTCGGGCTGGGCATAA
AAGTCAGGGCAGAGCCATCTATTGCTTACATTTGCTTCTGGGATCCAGATCTTTCGAAGCTAGCGCTACC
GGTCGCCACCATGGTGAGCAAGGGCGAGGAGCTGTTCACCGGGGTGGTGCCCATCCTGGTCGAGCTGGAC
GGCGACGTAAACGGCCACAAGTTCAGCGTGTCCGGCGAGGGCGAGGGCGATGCCACCTACGGCAAGCTGA
CCCTGAAGCTGATCTGCACCACCGGCAAGCTGCCCGTGCCCTGGCCCACCCTCGTGACCACCCTGGGCTA
CGGCGTGCAGTGCTTCGCCCGCTACCCCGACCACATGAAGCAGCACGACTTCTTCAAGTCCGCCATGCCC
GAAGGCTACGTCCAGGAGCGCACCATCTTCTTCAAGGACGACGGCAACTACAAGACCCGCGCCGAGGTGA
AGTTCGAGGGCGACACCCTGGTGAACCGCATCGAGCTGAAGGGCATCGACTTCAAGGAGGACGGCAACAT
CCTGGGGCACAAGCTGGAGTACAACTACAACAGCCACAACGTCTATATCACCGCCGACAAGCAGAAGAAC
GGCATCAAGGCCAACTTCAAGATCCGCCACAACATCGAGGACGGCGGCGTGCAGCTCGCCGACCACTACC
AGCAGAACACCCCCATCGGCGACGGCCCCGTGCTGCTGCCCGACAACCACTACCTGAGCTACCAGTCCAA
GCTGAGCAAAGACCCCAACGAGAAGCGCGATCACATGGTCCTGCTGGAGTTCGTGACCGCCGCCGGGATC
ACTCTCGGCATGGACGAGCTGTACAAGTAAGTCGACGGCGCGCCGCGGCCGCGAATTCGATATCATAATC
AACCTCTGGATTACAAAATTTGTGAAAGATTGACTGGTATTCTTAACTATGTTGCTCCTTTTACGCTATG
TGGATACGCTGCTTTAATGCCTTTGTATCATGCTATTGCTTCCCGTATGGCTTTCATTTTCTCCTCCTTG
TATAAATCCTGGTTAGTTCTTGCCACGGCGGAACTCATCGCCGCCTGCCTTGCCCGCTGCTGGACAGGGG
CTCGGCTGTTGGGCACTGACAATTCCGTGGCTCGAGAGATCTTCGACTGTGCCTTCTAGTTGCCAGCCAT
CTGTTGTTTGCCCCTCCCCCGTGCCTTCCTTGACCCTGGAAGGTGCCACTCCCACTGTCCTTTCCTAATA
AAATGAGGAAATTGCATCGCATTGTCTGAGTAGGTGTCATTCTATTCTGGGGGGTGGGGTGGGGCAGGAC
AGCAAGGGGGAGGATTGGGAAGACAATAGCAGGCATGAGATCTCACGTGCGGACCGAGCGGCCGCAGGAA
CCCCTAGTGATGGAGTTGGCCACTCCCTCTCTGCGCGCTCGCTCGCTCACTGAGGCCGGGCGACCAAAGG
TCGCCCGACGCCCGGGCTTTGCCCGGGCGGCCTCAGTGAGCGAGCGAGCGCGCAGCTGCCTGCAGGGGCG
CCTGATGCGGTATTTTCTCCTTACGCATCTGTGCGGTATTTCACACCGCATA
[95 nt withheld, positions 2013-2107]
T
[46 nt withheld, positions 2109-2154]
C
[141 nt withheld, positions 2156-2296]
CCTTTGACGTTGGAGTCCACGTTCTTT
[37 nt withheld, positions 2324-2360]
ACTCTATCTCGGGCTATTCTTTTGATTTATAAGGGATTTTGCCGATTTCGGTCTATTGGTTAAAAAATGA
GCTGATTTAACAAAAATTTAACGCGAATTTTAACAAAATATTAACGTTTACAATTTTATGGTGCACTCTC
AGTACAATCTGCTCTGATGCCGCATAGTTAAGCCAGCCCCGACACCCGCCAACACCCGCTGACGCGCCCT
GACGGGCTTGTCTGCTCCCGGCATCCGCTTACAGACAAGCTGTGACCGTCTCCGGGAGCTGCATGTGTCA
GAGGTTTTCACCGTCATCACCGAAACGCGCGAGACGAAAGGGCCTCGTGATACGCCTATTTTTATAGGTT
AATGTCATGATAATAATGGTTTCTTAGACGTCAGGTGGCACTTTTCGGGGAAATGTGCGCGGAACCCCTA
TTTGTTTATTTTTCTAAATACATTCAAATATGTATCCGCTCATGAGACAATAACCCTGATAAATGCTTCA
ATAATATTGAAAAAGGAAGAGTATGAGTATTCAACATTTCCGTGTCGCCCTTATTCCCTTTTTTGCGGCA
TTTTGCCTTCCTGTTTTTGCTCACCCAGAAACGCTGGTGAAAGTAAAAGATGCTGAAGATCAGTTGGGTG
CACGAGTGGGTTACATCGAACTGGATCTCAACAGCGGTAAGATCCTTGAGAGTTTTCGCCCCGAAGAACG
TTTTCCAATGATGAGCACTTTTAAAGTTCTGCTATGTGGCGCGGTATTATCCCGTATTGACGCCGGGCAA
GAGCAACTCGGTCGCCGCATACACTATTCTCAGAATGACTTGGTTGAGTACTCACCAGTCACAGAAAAGC
ATCTTACGGATGGCATGACAGTAAGAGAATTATGCAGTGCTGCCATAACCATGAGTGATAACACTGCGGC
CAACTTACTTCTGACAACGATCGGAGGACCGAAGGAGCTAACCGCTTTTTTGCACAACATGGGGGATCAT
GTAACTCGCCTTGATCGTTGGGAACCGGAGCTGAATGAAGCCATACCAAACGACGAGCGTGACACCACGA
TGCCTGTAGCAATGGCAACAACGTTGCGCAAACTATTAACTGGCGAACTACTTACTCTAGCTTCCCGGCA
ACAATTAATAGACTGGATGGAGGCGGATAAAGTTGCAGGACCACTTCTGCGCTCGGCCCTTCCGGCTGGC
TGGTTTATTGCTGATAAATCTGGAGCCGGTGAGCGTGGGTCTCGCGGTATCATTGCAGCACTGGGGCCAG
ATGGTAAGCCCTCCCGTATCGTAGTTATCTACACGACGGGGAGTCAGGCAACTATGGATGAACGAAATAG
ACAGATCGCTGAGATAGGTGCCTCACTGATTAAGCATTGGTAACTGTCAGACCAAGTTTACTCATATATA
CTTTAGATTGATTTAAAACTTCATTTTTAATTTAAAAGGATCTAGGTGAAGATCCTTTTTGATAATCTCA
TGACCAAAATCCCTTAACGTGAGTTTTCGTTCCACTGAGCGTCAGACCCCGTAGAAAAGATCAAAGGATC
TTCTTGAGATCCTTTTTTTCTGCGCGTAATCTGCTGCTTGCAAACAAAAAAACCACCGCTACCAGCGGTG
GTTTGTTTGCCGGATCAAGAGCTACCAACTCTTTTTCCGAAGGTAACTGGCTTCAGCAGAGCGCAGATAC
CAAATACTGTTCTTCTAGTGTAGCCGTAGTTAGGCCACCACTTCAAGAACTCTGTAGCACCGCCTACATA
CCTCGCTCTGCTAATCCTGTTACCAGTGGCTGCTGCCAGTGGCGATAAGTCGTGTCTTACCGGGTTGGAC
TCAAGACGATAGTTACCGGATAAGGCGCAGCGGTCGGGCTGAACGGGGGGTTCGTGCACACAGCCCAGCT
TGGAGCGAACGACCTACACCGAACTGAGATACCTACAGCGTGAGCTATGAGAAAGCGCCACGCTTCCCGA
AGGGAGAAAGGCGGACAGGTATCCGGTAAGCGGCAGGGTCGGAACAGGAGAGCGCACGAGGGAGCTTCCA
GGGGGAAACGCCTGGTATCTTTATAGTCCTGTCGGGTTTCGCCACCTCTGACTTGAGCGTCGATTTTTGT
GATGCTCGTCAGGGGGGCGGAGCCTATGGAAAAACGCCAGCAACGCGGCCTTTTTACGGTTCCTGGCCTT
TTGCTGGCCTTTTGCTCACATGT
Features (pLannotate 1.2.2; 14 found; start..end, strand, type, name):
     12..39      +  repeat_region  AAV2 ITR (fragment): inverted terminal repeat of adeno-associated virus serotype 2 inverted
     68..95      +  repeat_region  AAV2 ITR (fragment): inverted terminal repeat of adeno-associated virus serotype 2 inverted
    571..1287    +  CDS            SYFP2: SYFP2 is a basic (constitutively fluorescent) yellow fluorescent protein published in 2006, derived from Aequorea victoria. It is reported to be a very rapidly-maturing monomer with moderate acid sensitivity.
   1327..1484    +  misc_feature   WPRE (fragment): woodchuck hepatitis virus posttranscriptional regulatory element
   1490..1570    +  misc_feature   WPRE (fragment): woodchuck hepatitis virus posttranscriptional regulatory element
   1587..1698    +  polyA_signal   bGH poly(A) signal: bovine growth hormone polyadenylation signal
   1816..1956    +  repeat_region  AAV2 ITR: inverted terminal repeat of adeno-associated virus serotype 2 inverted
   1961..2012    -  misc_feature   bom (fragment): basis of mobility region from pBR322
   2031..2486    +  rep_origin     f1 ori (sequence partly withheld): f1 bacteriophage origin of replication; arrow indicates direction of (+) strand synthesis
   2487..2536    -  misc_feature   bom (fragment): basis of mobility region from pBR322
   2638..2673    -  CDS            rop (fragment): Rop protein, which maintains plasmids at low copy number; rop
   2768..2872    +  promoter       AmpR promoter: bla
   2873..3733    +  CDS            AmpR: β-lactamase; bla; confers resistance to ampicillin, carbenicillin, and related antibiotics
   3904..4492    +  rep_origin     ori: high-copy-number ColE1/pMB1/pBR322/pUC origin of replication
