[The description below was written by a language model from this plasmid's Addgene catalogue record and pLannotate feature annotations shown in this document.]
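Description:
AiP15294 - pAAV-AiE0219h_3xC2-minBG-SYFP2-WPRE3-BGHpA (alias CN5294) is a small (about 4.6 kb) AAV transfer plasmid built on a pAAV2 backbone, intended for packaging a recombinant AAV genome that reports enhancer activity in the brain. In bacteria it is maintained through a high-copy ColE1/pUC-type origin and selected with ampicillin via the bla gene and its own promoter. An f1 phage origin and short remnants of pBR322 bom and rop sequences are also present in the backbone. The expression cassette is flanked by AAV2 inverted terminal repeats, which supply the cis signals for genome replication and encapsidation. The annotation detects a complete ITR on the 3′ side and only short fragments on the 5′ side, a common result for these repetitive, structured elements in sequencing-derived records.

Between the ITRs, the construct name indicates the enhancer AiE0219h_3xC2, which appears to denote a triplicated core of the enhancer, placed upstream of the minimal beta-globin promoter (minBG). Neither element is annotated in the feature table, but both presumably occupy the unannotated region ahead of the reporter. A minimal promoter has little activity on its own, so transcription depends on the enhancer, which is designed to restrict expression to specific brain cell populations. The record does not say which populations are targeted. The reporter is SYFP2, a rapidly maturing monomeric yellow fluorescent protein. It is followed by WPRE3, a shortened woodchuck posttranscriptional regulatory element that boosts transcript stability and expression while saving packaging space, and by the bovine growth hormone polyadenylation signal. The construct belongs to a collection of enhancer AAVs for genetic access to cortical cell types and serves to label and evaluate enhancer-defined cells by fluorescence.
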