Addgene plasmid #230512: AiP15294 - pAAV-AiE0219h_3xC2-minBG-SYFP2-WPRE3-BGHpA (Alias: CN5294)
Purpose: AiE0219h_3xC2 is an enhancer sequence, designed to drive AAV-mediated transgene expression in specific populations of brain cells
Depositing lab: Allen Institute for Brain Science & Jonathan Ting. Depositing organization: Allen Institute. Publication: A suite of enhancer AAVs and transgenic mouse lines for genetic access to cortical cell types. Ben-Simon Y, Hooper M, Narayan S, Daigle TL, Dwivedi D, Way SW, Oster A, Stafford DA, Mich JK, Taormina MJ, Martinez RA, Opitz-Araya X, Roth JR, Alexander JR, Allen S, Amster A, Arbuckle J, Ayala A, Baker PM, Bakken TE, Barcelli T, Barta S, Bendrick J, Bertagnolli D, Bielstein C, Bishwakarma P, Bowlus J, Boyer G, Brouner K, Casian B, Casper T, Chakka AB, Chakrabarty R, Chance RK, Chavan S, Clark M, Colbert K, Collman F, Daniel S, Departee M, DiValentin P, Donadio N, Dotson N, Egdorf T, Fliss T, Gabitto M, Garcia J, Gary A, Gasperini M, Gloe J, Goldy J, Gore BB, Graybuck L, Greisman N, Haeseleer F, Halterman C, Haradon Z, Hastings SD, Helback O, Ho W, Hockemeyer D, Huang C, Huff S, Hunker A, Johansen N, Jones D, Juneau Z, Kalmbach B, Kannan M, Khem S, Kussick E, Kutsal R, Larsen R, Lee C, Lee AY, Leibly M, Lenz GH, Li S, Liang E, Lusk N, Madigan Z, Malloy J, Malone J, McCue R, Melchor J, Mollenkopf T, Moosman S, Morin E, Newman D, Ng L, Ngo K, Omstead V, Otto S, Oyama A, Pena N, Pham T, Phillips E, Pom CA, Potekhina L, Ransford S, Ray PL, Rette D, Reynoldson C, Rimorin C, Rocha D, Ruiz A, Sanchez REA, Sawyer L, Sedeno-Cortes A, Sevigny JP, Shapovalova N, Shepard N, Shulga L, Sigler AR, Siverts L, Soliman S, Somasundaram S, Staats B, Stewart K, Szelenyi E, Tieu M, Trader C, Tran A, van Velthoven CTJ, Walker M, Wang Y, Weed N, Wirthlin M, Wood T, Wynalda B, Yao Z, Zhou T, Ariza J, Dee N, Reding M, Ronellenfitch K, Mufti S, Sunkin SM, Smith KA, Esposito L, Waters J, Thyagarajan B, Yao S, Lein ES, Zeng H, Levi BP, Ngai J, Ting JT, Tasic B. Cell. 2025 May 16:S0092-8674(25)00513-6. doi: 10.1016/j.cell.2025.05.002. PubMed 40403729.
Backbone
  Vector backbone: pAAV2
  Vector type: AAV
Growth in bacteria
  Bacterial resistance: Ampicillin, 100 μg/mL
  Growth temperature: 37°C
  Growth strain: NEB Stable
  Copy number: High Copy
Gene/Insert
  Gene/Insert name: SYFP2
  Species: Synthetic
  Promoter: minBG
  Cloning method: Gibson Cloning
Terms and licenses: Academic/Nonprofit Terms; Industry Terms: Not Available to Industry
How to cite: AiP15294 - pAAV-AiE0219h_3xC2-minBG-SYFP2-WPRE3-BGHpA (Alias: CN5294) was a gift from Allen Institute for Brain Science & Jonathan Ting (Addgene plasmid # 230512 ; http://n2t.net/addgene:230512 ; RRID:Addgene_230512)
